Addgene plasmid #225617: pEND-351_Cacnes_dCas9_CRISPRi
Purpose: Cutibacterium acnes replicative plasmid with dCas9 for CRISPRi. pBRESP36A-based vector optimized for reduced size and modular assembly, harbouring a medium-copy pBR322 E. coli ori (no ROP)
Depositing lab: Marc Güell. Depositing organization: Universitat Pompeu Fabra. Publication: Synthetically programmed antioxidant delivery by a domesticated skin commensal. Nevot G, Santos-Moreno J, Campama-Sanz N, Toloza L, Parra-Cid C, Jansen PAM, Barbier I, Ledesma-Amaro R, van den Bogaard EH, Guell M. Cell Syst. 2025 Feb 19;16(2):101169. doi: 10.1016/j.cels.2025.101169. Epub 2025 Feb 6. PubMed 39919749.
Backbone
  Vector backbone: pEND-350
  Vector type: Bacterial Expression, CRISPR, Synthetic Biology
  Selectable markers: Erythromycin
Growth in bacteria
  Bacterial resistance: Ampicillin, 100 μg/mL
  Growth temperature: 37°C
  Growth strain: DH5alpha
  Copy number: Unknown
Gene/Insert
  Gene/Insert name: dCas9
  Species: S. pyogenes
  Mutation: Codon optimized for Cutibacterium acnes
  Tag / fusion protein: 6xHis (C terminal on insert)
  Cloning method: Gibson Cloning
Terms and licenses: Academic/Nonprofit Terms; Industry Terms: Not Available to Industry
How to cite: pEND-351_Cacnes_dCas9_CRISPRi was a gift from Marc Güell (Addgene plasmid # 225617 ; http://n2t.net/addgene:225617 ; RRID:Addgene_225617)
