[The description below was written by a language model from this plasmid's Addgene catalogue record and pLannotate feature annotations shown in this document.]
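Description:
pEND-351_Cacnes_dCas9_CRISPRi is a 10.5 kb E. coli–Cutibacterium acnes shuttle plasmid built for CRISPR interference in the skin commensal C. acnes. It derives from the pEND-350 backbone, which is a pBRESP36A-based replicative vector that was trimmed in size and reorganised for modular assembly. For propagation in E. coli it carries a pBR322-type origin lacking the rop gene, which the depositor describes as medium copy, although the catalogue lists copy number as unknown. It also carries the TEM beta-lactamase gene under its native AmpR promoter for ampicillin selection. Selection in C. acnes relies on ermE, the Saccharopolyspora erythraea 23S rRNA methyltransferase that confers resistance to erythromycin and related macrolide, lincosamide and streptogramin B antibiotics. The automated feature table does not annotate the replication functions that maintain the plasmid in C. acnes. These presumably lie in the large unannotated regions of the sequence.

The payload is a Streptococcus pyogenes dCas9, the nuclease-dead form of Cas9 that binds DNA under guide RNA direction without cutting. At a promoter or within a coding region it blocks transcription. The gene was codon optimised for C. acnes, carries a C-terminal 6xHis tag, and was inserted by Gibson assembly. A strong ribosome binding site from bacteriophage T7 gene 10 sits immediately upstream of the coding sequence. Neither the catalogue fields nor the annotation identify the promoter driving dCas9, and no guide RNA cassette or terminator is annotated, so the record does not show whether a guide expression unit is present. The plasmid is intended for programmable gene knockdown and synthetic biology work in C. acnes, as part of a toolkit for engineering this species.
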