Features (pLannotate 1.2.2; 6 found; start..end, strand, type, name):
   1296..1318    +  RBS            RBS: efficient ribosome binding site from bacteriophage T7 gene 10 (Olins and Rangwala, 1989)
   1326..5429    +  CDS            cas9: CAS9_STRP1 - Also known as csn1 From Streptococcus pyogenes serotype M1.
   7393..7981    -  rep_origin     ori: high-copy-number ColE1/pMB1/pBR322/pUC origin of replication
   8067..8924    -  CDS            bla: BLAT_ECOLX - Experimental evidence at protein level: Swiss-Prot protein existence level 1. TEM-type are the most prevalent beta-lactamases in enterobacteria; they hydrolyze the beta-lactam bond in susceptible beta-lactam antibiotics, thus conferring resistance to penicillins and cephalosporins. TEM-3 and TEM-4 are capable of hydrolyzing cefotaxime and ceftazidime. TEM-5 is capable of hydrolyzing ceftazidime. TEM-6 is capable of hydrolyzing ceftazidime and aztreonam. TEM-8/CAZ-2, TEM- 16/CAZ-7 and TEM-24/CAZ-6 are markedly active against ceftazidime. IRT- 4 shows resistance to beta-lactamase in
   8925..9029    -  promoter       AmpR promoter: bla
   9132..10274   -  CDS            ermE: ERME_SACEN - Experimental evidence at protein level: Swiss-Prot protein existence level 1. This protein produces a dimethylation of the adenine residue at position 2085 in 23S rRNA, resulting in reduced affinity between ribosomes and macrolide-lincosamide-streptogramin B antibiotics. From Saccharopolyspora erythraea (strain ATCC 11635 / DSM 40517 / JCM 4748 / NBRC 13426 / NCIMB 8594 / NRRL 2338).
>Addgene plasmid #225617 | pEND-351_Cacnes_dCas9_CRISPRi | addgene full sequence | sequence record 451418 | Addgene NGS Result
TCTAGAGGAAATCAGAGCTTGAGGCTGCCGGAGCGACGGTAGACCCGTCCGGTTGGGTGGTGCCACTGCG
TGCACTCAAGGTCGTTTTTGGGGTGTCAGATGTGACCTCGAATGCGGAATTCATAGGATAGATTCTGGAA
ACTTTACCGTCCGAGCTCAGGCTTACCTTACTCGAGCAATAAACAGTTGATAGGGCTTCTCCGTTACCAT
GGTTCAGCCAAAAAACTTAAGACCGCCGGTCTTGTCCACTACCTTGCAGTAATGCGGTGGACAGGATCGG
CGGTTTTCTTTTCTCTTCTCAATTCTTCTGACCTGTAACGAATAATAGATAGTAAAGTAGTCTCCGATTG
AGTTTTCTCTGCCGAGTCCCACCCAGTTCTGTGATTTCAGTAAGTTGGTAATTGATACACTGTTGCGAGA
ACTGGTGCCTGGTAGTAGATAGGTTGTTATTGAGTAAGAAGGTAAAGTGAACGAAATCCCTGAAACTGAG
ACTGTAGAAAATAAGCTTGTCCAGACTATTGGATCCAAGAGATTTCTACACGATTGAGCACTGTCTCCTG
CAGGCTCGGTACCAAATTCCAGAAAAGAGGCCTCCCGAAAGGGGGGCCTTTTTTCGTTTTGGTCCTAATA
GATAAAGGATAGGTCTGGTAGTGTTGTTCGTTCTCGCAGGTAAATCAATAATACTCTGCAGTTCCGTAGA
CTTTTCAGTGGGACAGGGTAGCGATAACAGATAGATTGTAATAAGACACAGTAGGTGCTCGTAGTTGCGT
GAAGAGAACCGCTCAGGAAATCCAGTCAGAAGTATTGGTAATCGTTGAAAACTCAGTCGACGCACTTACT
GAAGACGTCCTATTACACTCGTCGTTGGAAACTGAAGATGCGGCCGCGGAAACACAGAAAAAAGCCCGCA
CCTGACAGTGCGGGCTTTTTTTTTCGACCAAAGGTAGCGAACGACGAGTCACTGTTGAGGATAAATACTT
TCTCTACTAGCTAGCTGTTACACAGGTCCTCAGCGGCGCGCCCAGCCTGCGGTCCGGGGTTGATCTGTAG
TGCTGCCGGGGCCGTGGGTTCCGGCAGCACTGTGGACTACGGGCGGGACGCGTGCCCTCTGTGTGAGTTA
CTGCCGGTGCCCTTTAGCTCCTTTCAATTTGGGGAGACGACGTTGAGAAGGTATCGTTAACTGCTGGCTT
CGTGTGTGCGGAGCCACAACCACGCCCGCAGGGGGTGTGGGTCGCTGGGACGCCCGAGATAGCCGTTACA
CAGGTGACACTTATTTCAGCCTGCGGTCCGGTAATTTTGTTTAACTTTAAGAAGGAGATATACATATGGA
CAAAAAATACTCGATCGGCCTCGCGATCGGGACCAACTCCGTCGGCTGGGCCGTCATCACGGACGAATAC
AAGGTCCCCAGCAAGAAGTTCAAGGTCCTGGGTAACACCGACCGCCATTCCATCAAAAAGAACTTGATTG
GCGCTCTCCTCTTCGACTCTGGTGAAACGGCCGAGGCCACCCGCCTGAAGCGCACGGCCCGCCGCCGTTA
CACTCGCCGCAAGAACCGCATCTGCTACCTGCAAGAGATTTTCTCCAACGAGATGGCTAAGGTCGATGAC
TCCTTCTTCCATCGCTTGGAGGAGTCCTTCCTGGTCGAGGAAGATAAGAAGCACGAGCGCCATCCCATTT
TCGGCAACATCGTCGATGAGGTGGCCTACCATGAGAAGTATCCAACCATCTACCACCTGCGCAAGAAGCT
GGTCGATTCCACCGACAAGGCGGACTTGCGCCTCATCTACCTGGCCCTGGCCCACATGATTAAGTTCCGC
GGCCACTTCTTGATCGAAGGTGACCTGAACCCGGACAATTCCGACGTGGACAAGCTCTTTATCCAGCTGG
TGCAGACCTACAACCAGCTGTTCGAGGAGAACCCGATCAACGCTTCCGGCGTCGATGCCAAGGCCATCCT
GTCTGCCCGCCTGTCCAAGTCTCGCCGGCTCGAAAACCTGATCGCGCAACTGCCGGGCGAGAAGAAGAAC
GGGTTGTTCGGTAACCTGATCGCCCTGAGCCTCGGCCTGACTCCCAATTTCAAGTCCAACTTCGACCTGG
CTGAAGACGCCAAGTTGCAGCTCTCGAAGGATACCTACGACGACGACCTCGACAATCTGCTCGCCCAGAT
TGGCGACCAGTACGCCGACTTGTTCCTGGCCGCCAAGAACCTGTCCGACGCCATCTTGCTGTCCGACATC
CTGCGCGTTAATACCGAGATCACCAAGGCCCCACTTTCCGCCTCCATGATCAAGCGCTATGACGAGCACC
ACCAGGACCTCACCCTGCTGAAGGCCTTGGTCCGCCAGCAACTGCCGGAAAAATACAAGGAGATCTTCTT
CGATCAGTCGAAGAATGGCTATGCCGGTTACATCGACGGCGGCGCTTCCCAAGAGGAGTTCTACAAGTTC
ATTAAGCCTATCCTGGAGAAGATGGACGGTACTGAGGAGCTGTTGGTCAAGTTGAACCGTGAAGACCTGC
TCCGCAAGCAGAGAACTTTCGACAACGGCTCCATCCCGCACCAGATCCATCTCGGCGAGCTGCACGCCAT
CCTGCGCCGCCAGGAGGATTTCTACCCGTTCTTGAAGGACAACCGCGAGAAGATCGAGAAGATCCTGACC
TTCCGCATTCCGTACTACGTCGGCCCACTCGCCCGCGGCAACTCCCGTTTCGCCTGGATGACCCGCAAGA
GCGAAGAGACCATCACCCCCTGGAATTTCGAGGAGGTCGTCGATAAGGGCGCTTCCGCCCAGTCCTTTAT
CGAGCGTATGACCAACTTCGATAAGAACCTGCCCAACGAGAAAGTCCTGCCCAAGCACTCGCTGTTGTAC
GAGTACTTCACCGTCTACAATGAGCTGACGAAGGTGAAGTACGTCACTGAAGGCATGCGTAAGCCGGCCT
TCCTGTCCGGGGAGCAAAAGAAGGCCATCGTCGATCTCCTCTTCAAAACCAACCGTAAGGTCACCGTCAA
GCAACTTAAGGAGGACTATTTCAAGAAAATCGAGTGCTTCGACTCCGTCGAGATCTCGGGCGTCGAAGAC
CGCTTCAACGCCTCGCTGGGCACCTACCACGACTTGCTGAAGATTATCAAGGACAAAGATTTCCTGGACA
ACGAAGAGAACGAGGACATCCTCGAAGACATCGTGCTGACCCTGACTCTCTTCGAGGATCGCGAGATGAT
CGAGGAGCGCCTCAAGACCTACGCTCACCTGTTTGACGACAAGGTCATGAAGCAACTGAAACGTCGTCGC
TACACCGGTTGGGGGCGCTTGTCGCGCAAGTTGATCAACGGTATCCGTGACAAGCAGAGCGGCAAGACTA
TCCTGGACTTTCTTAAGTCCGACGGCTTCGCCAACCGCAACTTTATGCAGCTGATCCATGACGACTCGCT
GACCTTCAAGGAGGACATCCAGAAGGCTCAGGTGTCCGGTCAAGGTGACTCGCTGCACGAGCACATCGCG
AATCTTGCCGGCTCCCCTGCCATCAAGAAAGGCATCCTGCAGACTGTCAAGGTCGTCGATGAGCTGGTCA
AGGTCATGGGCCGTCACAAGCCCGAGAACATTGTGATCGAGATGGCGCGCGAGAACCAGACCACCCAAAA
GGGCCAGAAGAACAGCCGTGAGCGCATGAAGCGGATCGAGGAAGGCATCAAGGAGCTTGGTTCCCAGATC
CTGAAGGAGCACCCGGTCGAGAACACCCAGCTGCAAAACGAGAAACTGTACCTTTACTACCTGCAGAACG
GCCGCGACATGTACGTGGATCAAGAGTTGGACATCAACCGGCTCTCTGACTACGACGTGGACGCCATCGT
GCCGCAATCCTTCCTGAAAGACGACTCGATTGACAACAAAGTCTTGACCCGCTCGGACAAGAACCGCGGT
AAGTCGGACAACGTCCCGTCCGAGGAGGTCGTCAAGAAAATGAAGAACTACTGGCGTCAGCTGTTGAACG
CGAAGCTGATCACGCAGCGCAAGTTCGACAACCTTACCAAGGCGGAACGCGGGGGGCTGTCCGAACTGGA
CAAGGCCGGCTTCATTAAGCGCCAGTTGGTCGAGACCCGCCAGATCACCAAGCACGTTGCCCAGATCTTG
GACTCTCGTATGAACACCAAGTACGACGAAAACGATAAGTTGATCCGCGAGGTGAAGGTGATTACGCTCA
AGAGCAAGCTGGTGTCCGACTTCCGCAAGGACTTCCAGTTCTACAAGGTCCGTGAGATTAATAACTATCA
CCACGCCCACGACGCCTACCTTAACGCCGTCGTCGGTACGGCCCTGATCAAGAAGTACCCGAAGTTGGAG
AGCGAGTTCGTCTACGGCGATTACAAGGTCTACGACGTGCGTAAGATGATCGCCAAGTCGGAACAAGAGA
TCGGCAAGGCCACCGCGAAGTACTTCTTCTACTCCAACATCATGAACTTTTTCAAGACCGAAATCACTCT
CGCCAACGGGGAGATCCGCAAGCGTCCGCTGATCGAAACTAACGGTGAAACGGGGGAAATTGTCTGGGAC
AAGGGTCGCGATTTCGCCACGGTCCGGAAGGTGTTGTCCATGCCGCAAGTCAACATTGTGAAGAAGACGG
AGGTGCAGACCGGCGGTTTCTCTAAGGAGTCCATCCTGCCAAAGCGCAACTCCGACAAGTTGATCGCCCG
CAAGAAGGACTGGGACCCGAAGAAATATGGCGGCTTCGACAGCCCGACCGTGGCCTACTCGGTTCTTGTG
GTGGCGAAGGTGGAAAAAGGCAAGTCGAAAAAACTGAAATCTGTCAAGGAGCTGTTGGGCATCACCATCA
TGGAGCGTAGCTCTTTCGAGAAGAACCCGATTGACTTCTTGGAGGCCAAAGGTTACAAGGAGGTCAAGAA
GGATCTTATCATCAAACTGCCCAAATACTCGCTGTTCGAGCTGGAAAACGGGCGTAAGCGTATGCTGGCC
TCGGCGGGCGAGCTGCAGAAAGGCAACGAGCTGGCTCTGCCGTCGAAGTACGTCAATTTCCTGTACCTGG
CCTCCCATTACGAGAAACTGAAGGGTTCTCCCGAGGACAACGAGCAGAAGCAACTGTTCGTCGAGCAACA
TAAGCACTACCTTGACGAGATCATTGAGCAGATTTCTGAGTTCTCCAAGCGCGTGATCCTTGCGGACGCC
AATCTGGACAAGGTCCTGTCCGCTTACAACAAGCACCGTGACAAGCCAATCCGTGAGCAGGCCGAGAATA
TCATTCACCTGTTCACCCTGACCAACCTGGGTGCCCCGGCCGCCTTCAAGTACTTCGACACCACTATCGA
TCGCAAGCGTTACACGTCCACCAAGGAGGTGCTTGATGCTACCCTGATCCACCAGTCTATCACCGGTCTC
TACGAGACCCGCATCGACCTGTCCCAGCTCGGCGGCGACCATCATCACCATCACCACTGATAATCGCTGG
GACGCCCGGGCACGCCCGCCCGGTCATGACGCTGAGTTAGTGGCGCAGCTGCGCTCTGAGAACGAGTTTC
GACCCTGACAGCCGGCGAGCTGTTCAGGCGAAGATCGCACAGCTGCGCGAGGAACTAGCCGCAATGCCCG
AACACGCCCCAGCCATCCCTTGGAGCAGGTGGCAGCGTCAGGGGAGTCGGGGGATGTTTGGCAGGGGATG
TGGAAAGAGAGTTCGCTTTGCTCACATGGCTCAACCGGGTAACTAACTGATATGGGCTCTTCGTCGCCCA
CTTTGAACACGCCGAGGAATGGACCACGCTGAACGTGACTCGCATGCTTCACTGCATGTATGGATTCGTT
CGAGACTTTGTTCCCTGAGAGCTGGCTGCCACGCAAGCCGCTGGCGTCAGCCGAGAAGTCTGGGGCGTAC
CGGCACGTGACTCGGCAGAGGGCGCTGGAGCTGCCTTACATCGAAGCGAACCCGTTGGTCATGCAGTCCT
TGGTCATCACCGATCGAGATGCTTCGGATGCTGACTGGGCCGCAGACCTCGCTGGGCTGCCTTCACCGTC
CTACGTGTCCATGAACCGTGTCACGACCACCGGACACATCGTCTATGCCTTGAAGAACCCTGTGTGTCTG
ACCGATGCCGCGCGGCGACGGCCTATCAACCTGCTCGCCCGCGTCGAGCAGGGCCTATGCGACGTTCTCG
GCGGCGATGCATCCTACGGGCACCGGATCACAAAGAACCCGCTCAGCACCGCCCATGCGACCCTCTGGGG
CCCCGCAGACGCGCTCTACGAGCTGCGCGCCCTCGCACACACCCTCGACGAGATCCACGCACTGCCGGAG
GCAGGGAACCCGCGTCGCAACGTCACCCGATCAACGGTCGGCCGCAACGTCACCCTGTTCGACACCACCC
GCATGTGGGCATACCGGGCCGTCCGGCACTCCTGGGGCGGCCCGGTCGCCGAATGGGAGCACACCGTATT
CGAGCACATCCACCTACTGAACGAAACGATCATCGCCGACGAGTTCGCCACAGGCCCCCTCGGCTTGAAC
GAACTTAAGCACTTATCTCGATCCATTTCCCGATGGGTCTGGCGCAACTTCACCCCCGAAACCTTCCGCG
CACGCCAGAAAGCGATCAGCCTCCGTGGAGCATCCAAAGGCGGCAAAGAAGGCGGCCACAAAGGCGGCAT
TGCCAGTGGCGCATCACGGCGTGCCCATACCCGTCAACAGTTCTTGGAGGGTCTGTCATGACCACACGTG
AACGCCTCCCCCGCAACGGCTACAGCATCGCCGCCGCTGCGAAAAAGCTCGGTGTCTCCGAGTCCACCGT
CAAGCGGTGGACTTCCGAGCCACGCGAGGAGTTCGTGGCCCGCGTTGCCGCACGCCACGCGCGGATTCGT
GAGCTGCGCTCGGAGGGTCAGAGCATGCGTGCGATTGCTGCCGAGGTCGGGGTTTCCGTGGGCACCGTGC
ACTACGCGCTGAACAAGAATCGAACTGACGCATGACCGTAACGCCGCACGATGAGCATTTTCTTGATCGT
GCACCGCTTGGCACTACGTTCGCGTGCGGTTGCACAGTGCGCGCCACGTTCTTATCCTGCGGCCATTGTG
GCTACAGCCAATGGGGGGCATCAGCAACGGACGTTGAACCCGGTGGGCAAGTGTTACTCAGGGGGACATG
CCCAGTCTGCGGCGCTCGGATTGACGGTATGGCAGTCGTGCATGCGGCCCCACCGTCAAACTCATTCAGG
TATCAGTGAGAACCCTCATGGCACCCCCTCGTGACACGTTCTCGTTGCGATCAGCTGCGGCCAAGCTGAT
CTTCGGGCAGCGTTGGGTCCTGGCCACGGGTGCGCATGATCGTGCTCCTGTCGTTGAGGACCCGGCTAGG
CTGGCGGGGTTGCCTTACTGATCAGGCCGCGTTGCTGGCGTTTTTCCATAGGCTCCGCCCCCCTGACGAG
CATCACAAAAATCGACGCTCAAGTCAGAGGTGGCGAAACCCGACAGGACTATAAAGATACCAGGCGTTTC
CCCCTGGAAGCTCCCTCGTGCGCTCTCCTGTTCCGACCCTGCCGCTTACCGGATACCTGTCCGCCTTTCT
CCCTTCGGGAAGCGTGGCGCTTTCTCATAGCTCACGCTGTAGGTATCTCAGTTCGGTGTAGGTCGTTCGC
TCCAAGCTGGGCTGTGTGCACGAACCCCCCGTTCAGCCCGACCGCTGCGCCTTATCCGGTAACTATCGTC
TTGAGTCCAACCCGGTAAGACACGACTTATCGCCACTGGCAGCAGCCACTGGTAACAGGATTAGCAGAGC
GAGGTATGTAGGCGGTGCTACAGAGTTCTTGAAGTGGTGGCCTAACTACGGCTACACTAGAAGGACAGTA
TTTGGTATCTGCGCTCTGCTGAAGCCAGTTACCTTCGGAAAAAGAGTTGGTAGCTCTTGATCCGGCAAAC
AAACCACCGCTGGTAGCGGTGGTTTTTTTGTTTGCAAGCAGCAGATTACGCGCAGAAAAAAAGGATCTCA
AGAAGATCCTTTGATCTTTTCTACGGGGTCTGACGCTCAGTGGAACGAAAACTCACGTTAAGGGATTTTG
GTCATGAGGCGCCTCACCAATGCTTGATGAGGGAGGCACCGATCTCGGCGATCTGACGGTTGCGCTCATC
CATCGTGGCCTGGGAGCCGGTCGTGTAGATCACCACGATGCGGCTGGGCTTACCGTCGGGACCGAGAGCC
GCGATGATGCCACGCGAGCCGCGCTCACCAGCACCCGACTTGTCCGCGATGAACCAACCGGCCGGGAGCG
CGCTGCGCAACAGCGGGCCAGCGACCTTGTCGGCCTCCATCCAGTCGATCAGTTGCTGACGGGAGGCCAG
AGTGAGGAGTTCACCGGTCAGGAGTTTACGGAGGGTGGTAGCCATAGCCGCGGGCATAGTCGTGTCGCGC
TCGTCGTTCGGGATAGCCTCATTAAGTTCGGGTTCCCAACGGTCCAGACGGGTCACGTGGTCGCCCATGT
TGTGGAGAAAAGCCGTCAGCTCTTTCGGGCCACCGATGGTCGTCAACAGCAGATTGGCGGCAGTGTTGTC
GGACATAGTGATGGCCGCGGAGCACAGCTCGCGCACGGTCATCCCATCGGTCAGATGTTTCTCCGTGACC
GGGGAGTATTCGACCAGGTCGTTCTGGGAGTAATGAATGCGACGGCCCAGTTGCTCCTGCCCAGCATCCA
CCCGGCTAAGCACAGCGCCGCAGAGGAGGACCTTGAACGTGGACATCATGGGGAAACGCTCCTCAGGGCG
GAAAGACTCCAGAATCTTACCGGAGTTCAGGTCCAACTCGATATAACCGACGCGCGCCCCCAGCTGATCC
TCGGCGTCCTTGACCTTGACCAGGGTTTCCGGATGGGCAAAAACCGGCAAGCAAAAGGCCGCAAAAAATG
GGATAAGGGCAACGCGGAAGTGCTGGATCGACATACTCTTCCTTTTTCAATATTATTGAAGCATTTATCA
GGGTTATTGTCTCATGAGCGGATACATATTTGAATGTATTTAGAAAAATAAACAAATAGGGGTTCCGCGA
CTAGTTCCCCGAAAAGTGCCACCTGACGTTAAGAAACCATTATTATCATGACATTAACCTATAAAAATAG
GCGTATCACGAGGCCCTTTCGTCTACAATCAGCGCTGACCCGGACCGCCACGACGGCCTGGACGACCGCC
GGTACGACCACCACCCGAAGGGCCACGACGACCACCCTGGTCGCCCTGCTCGCGCTCCCCGGTACGACCA
TCGTCGCGATTACGGCCAGAGGACCGACGGTCACCGTGGCCGGAGGCCTGACGGTCGCGACGGTCCTGAC
CACCCGTCCGACGGTCGCCACGATCCTGGCCACCCGTACGGCGGTCACCACGATCCTGACCACCCGTACG
ACGGCCGCGCTGCGGTTGGCCACCGCGCGGCTCGTTCTTCTGGTCAAGGCGCTCGAAGAGCCGCAGCCAT
TGCTCCGGCCGGACGTAGGCCACGACAGCACCACCACCCACGCCGGCATGGTCCAGCGCAGCCTCCACGC
GACGACGAGGGTACTTGCGCAGGAGGGAGGCTTGAATGTTGCCGCCGACACCAGTAAAACACAACTCCAC
CATGCTCTCGTAGCGCTCAAGGGCAGCACCCTCCAACAGCGGTTCAGCGCGGCGACGCAGACGCATGATG
GCGGAATCGACCTTCGGGACCGGCTTGAACAAGCGGCGATCGACCTTCTCGACGAACTCCCACTCGAAGA
GCGGCCAAGTCATGACCGTGAGGCGGGACCAGCGGCCATAATCACCGGTGCGCTTACGGGCAAATTCGAG
TTGGGTAACCATCGTGGCGGTTTCGATCGTCGGAGCCTCCAGGCACCAATCGACGATCGCAGACGTGATG
CCGTACGGGATCGCGCCGACGAAGGCAAACGGCTCGGGAGGGGGCTCGGCGGTCAGGAAGTCCGCGTTGA
CGACCTCGATATTCGGGTGGCCGGACAGCTTCTCACGCAGGGACTTCGCCAAGCGCGGGTCGATCTCGTA
GCTCGTCACCTGGCGGGCCCGATCGGCAAGCTCACGGGTCAGCAGACCCTCGCCTGGGCCAGCCTCCAGG
ACCGGAAGGTCGGGGCGCAGTTCGGCCGTTTCCGCGATGCGGGCGATCGTCTTACGGTCACGAAGGAAAT
TCTGACCGAATTGACGGCGGTTGCGGTCCCGCTCAGTACGGCCCAGGACCGGGCGGTTCTGGTTCGGGTG
CTGGCGGTCCTGGTTGCGGCGACGCGGGCGCGGTTGCTCGTCGGACGACGACATGACGATCTCCCGATGT
GTCGTACGTATGGGAATTGACGAAAATCATATAGATTTTCAGTTGAAGTGTAGCACTGCATAGTGTCATC
GAAGTGTCGGCGGCAACGGTATGCCCGGTAGGGGGTGGGTCTGCCTTTCGGTTTCGTGAACCTGATGCGG
CGACGCGCATGTAGCCGATAACCCCTAGACTCGCCCGTGCAGATCGTCGGTGT
